>Addgene plasmid #52897 | p416GAL1-Ssk1t-L-IFP-F[1] (Yeast) | depositor partial sequence | sequence record 82267 | Insert
ATGACCACAAGTGAAAAAGTTTTCCCCAAAATTAATGTTTTAATAGTTGAAGACAACGTCATCAACCAAG
CTATCTTAGGTTCCTTTCTGAGGAAACACAAAATCTCATATAAACTGGCTAAAAATGGTCAAGAAGCTGT
TAATATTTGGAAGGAAGGCGGTCTTCATTTAATATTTATGGATTTACAGCTGCCTGTCTTGTCTGGTATA
GAAGCTGCCAAGCAGATTAGGGACTTCGAAAAACAAAATGGCATTGGCATTCAAAAAAGTCTCAATAACT
CACACTCCAATCTTGAAAAAGGTACTTCAAAGAGATTCTCTCAGGCGCCCGTGATTATTGTAGCATTGAC
CGCATCTAACTCTCAGATGGATAAAAGAAAAGCACTTCTTTCTGGTTGTAACGACTACCTGACTAAACCA
GTGAATTTACACTGGCTTAGTAAGAAAATTACAGAGTGGGGATGTATGCAAGCCTTGATTGATTTTGACA
GCTGGAAGCAGGGAGAAAGCCGGATGACCGACAGTGTTTTGGTTAAATCTCCACAGAAACCTATTGCACC
TTCCAACCCTCACTCATTCAAACAAGCGACATCTATGACCCCTACACACAGCCCAGTAAGAAAAAATTCA
AACCTCTCGCCCACTCAAATAGAATTGATCGATGGTGGCGGTGGCTCTGGAGGTGGTGGGTCCTCCGGAG
CTCGGGACCCTCTGCCATTCTTTCCACCTCTGTACCTGGGCGGCCCTGAGATTACAACCGAGAACTGCGA
GAGAGAGCCTATCCACATTCCTGGGTCCATCCAGCCACACGGGGCTCTGCTCACAGCTGACGGCCACTCC
GGAGAGGTGCTCCAAGTGTCCCTGAATGCCGCTACCTTCCTGGGCCAGGAGCCTACTGTGCTGCGGGGGC
AGACCCTGGCTGCCCTGCTCCCCGAGCAGTGGCCAGCCCTGCAGGCAGCCCTGCCCCCAGGATGTCCAGA
TGCCCTCCAATACAGGGCCACCCTCGACTGGCCAGCTGCTGGGCACCTCAGCCTGACTGTGCATCGGGTG
GCTGAACTCCTGATCCTGGAGTTCGAACCTACCGAGGCCTGGTAA
