>Addgene plasmid #52897 | p416GAL1-Ssk1t-L-IFP-F[1] (Yeast) | addgene partial sequence | sequence record 83299 | GAL1 5'-AATATACCTCTATACTTTAACGTC-3'
TCTAGAATGACCACAAGTGAAAAAGTTTTCCCCAAAATTAATGTTTTAATAGTTGAAGACAACGTCATCA
ACCAAGCTATCTTAGGTTCCTTTCTGAGGAAACACAAAATCTCATATAAACTGGCTAAAAATGGTCAAGA
AGCTGTTAATATTTGGAAGGAAGGCGGTCTTCATTTAATATTTATGGATTTACAGCTGCCTGTCTTGTCT
GGTATAGAAGCTGCCAAGCAGATTAGGGACTTCGAAAAACAAAATGGCATTGGCATTCAAAAAAGTCTCA
ATAACTCACACTCCAATCTTGAAAAAGGTACTTCAAAGAGATTCTCTCAGGCGCCCGTGATTATTGTAGC
ATTGACCGCATCTAACTCTCAGATGGATAAAAGAAAAGCACTTCTTTCTGGTTGTAACGACTACCTGACT
AAACCAGTGAATTTACACTGGCTTAGTAAGAAAATTACAGAGTGGGGATGTATGCAAGCCTTGATTGATT
TTGACAGCTGGAAGCAGGGAGAAAGCCGGATGACCGACAGTGTTTTGGTTAAATCTCCACAGAAACCTAT
TGCACCTTCCAACCCTCACTCATTCAAACAAGCGACATCTATGACCCCTACACACAGCCCAGTAAGAAAA
AATTCAAA
