>Addgene plasmid #52897 | p416GAL1-Ssk1t-L-IFP-F[1] (Yeast) | addgene partial sequence | sequence record 84053 | CYC1 5'-GCGTGAATGTAAGCGTGAC-3'
CAGGCCTCGGTAGGTTCGAACTCCAGGATCAGGAGTTCAGCCACCCGATGCACAGTCAGGCTGAGGTGCC
CAGCAGCTGGCCAGTCGAGGGTGGCCCTGTATTGGAGGGCATCTGGACATCCTGGGGGCAGGGCTGCCTG
CAGGGCTGGCCACTGCTCGGGGAGCAGGGCAGCCAGGGTCTGCCCCCGCAGCACAGTAGGCTCCTGGCCC
AGGAAGGTAGCGGCATTCAGGGACACTTGGAGCACCTCTCCGGAGTGGCCGTCAGCTGTGAGCAGAGCCC
CGTGTGGCTGGATGGACCCAGGAATGTGGATAGGCTCTCTCTCGCAGTTCTCGGTTGTAATCTCAGGGCC
GCCCAGGTACAGAGGTGGAAAGAATGGCAGAGGGTCCCGAGCTCCGGAGGACCCACCACCTCCAGAGCCA
CCGCCACCATCGATCAATTCTATTTGAGTGGGCGAGAGGTTTGAATTTTTTCTTACTGGGCTGTGTGTAG
GGGTCATAGATGTCGCTTGTTTGAATGAGTGAGGGTTGGAAGGTGCAATAGGTTTCTGTGGAGATTTAAC
CAAAACACTGTCGGTCATCCGGCTTTCTCCCTGCTTCCAGCTGTCAAAATCAATCAAGGCTTGCATACAT
CCCCACTCTGTAATTTTCTTACTAAGCCAGTGTAAATTCACTGGTTTAGTCAGGTAGTCGTTACAACCAG
AAAGAAGTGCTTTTCTTTTATCCATCTGAGAGTTAGATGCGGTCAATGCTACAATAATCACGGGCGCCTG
AGAGAATCTCTTTGAAGTACCTTTTTCAAGATTGGAGTGTGAGTTATTGAGACTTTTTTGAATGCCAATG
CCATTTTGTTTTTCGAAGTCCCTAATCTGCTTGGCAGCTTCTATACCAGACAAGACAGGCAGCTGTAAAT
CCATAAATATTAAATGAAGACCGCCTTCCTTCCAA
