[The description below was written by a language model from this plasmid's Addgene catalogue record.]
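Description:
p416GAL1-Ssk1t-L-IFP-F[1] is a yeast expression plasmid built on the p416GAL1 backbone, a shuttle vector that is propagated in E. coli under ampicillin selection and maintained in Saccharomyces cerevisiae through the URA3 auxotrophic marker, which allows selection in ura3 strains on medium lacking uracil. The record lists it as low copy; no feature table is provided, so the replication origins and terminator are not documented here. Expression of the insert is driven by the GAL1 promoter, which is induced by galactose and repressed by glucose, giving conditional control over production of the fusion protein.

The insert, cloned between XbaI and XhoI sites that both remain intact, encodes Ssk1t, a form of the budding yeast Ssk1 protein (the record does not define the "t" designation or its boundaries), joined at its C terminus through a flexible linker of two GGGGS repeats to IFP-F[1]. IFP-F[1] is one of the two fragments of an infrared fluorescent protein derived from a Deinococcus radiodurans protein. According to the record, Ssk1t takes the place of a zipper domain present in a parent construct, indicating that this plasmid was derived from a zipper-based version of the reporter.

The design fits a protein-fragment complementation assay. The IFP fragment is expected to give signal only when brought together with the complementary fragment fused to an interacting partner, which would be supplied from a separate construct. The associated work describes an infrared reporter for following the spatiotemporal dynamics of protein-protein interactions, and this plasmid serves to probe Ssk1 interactions in living yeast.
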