Addgene plasmid #52897: p416GAL1-Ssk1t-L-IFP-F[1] (Yeast)
Purpose: Ssk1t replaces the zipper and is fused to the IFP-F[1] through the linker (GGGGS) X 2. Plasmid confers ampicillin resistance to DH5α.
Depositing lab: Stephen Michnick. Depositing organization: University of Montreal. Publication: An infrared reporter to detect spatiotemporal dynamics of protein-protein interactions. Tchekanda E, Sivanesan D, Michnick SW. Nat Methods. 2014 Jun;11(6):641-4. doi: 10.1038/nmeth.2934. Epub 2014 Apr 20. PubMed 24747815.
Backbone
  Vector backbone: p416GAL1
  Backbone manufacturer: Addgene
  Vector type: Yeast Expression
  Selectable markers: URA3
Growth in bacteria
  Bacterial resistance: Ampicillin, 100 μg/mL
  Growth temperature: 37°C
  Growth strain: DH5alpha
  Copy number: Low Copy
Gene/Insert
  Gene/Insert name: Ssk1t-L-IFP-F[1]
  Species: S. cerevisiae (budding yeast); Deinococcus radiodurans
  Promoter: GAL1
  Tag / fusion protein: L-IFP-F[1] (C terminal on insert)
  Cloning method: Restriction Enzyme; 5′ cloning site XbaI (not destroyed); 3′ cloning site XhoI (not destroyed)
  Sequencing primers: 5′ Unknown; 3′ Unknown
Terms and licenses: Academic/Nonprofit Terms; Industry Terms: Not Available to Industry
How to cite: p416GAL1-Ssk1t-L-IFP-F[1] (Yeast) was a gift from Stephen Michnick (Addgene plasmid # 52897 ; http://n2t.net/addgene:52897 ; RRID:Addgene_52897)
